Addgene plasmid #202291: pAJT430
Purpose: RPU integration plasmid (LPattB7)
Depositing lab: Christopher Voigt. Depositing organization: Massachusetts Institute of Technology. Publication: Redesign of an Escherichia coli Nissle treatment for phenylketonuria using insulated genomic landing pads and genetic circuits to reduce burden. Triassi AJ, Fields BD, Monahan CE, Means JM, Park Y, Doosthosseini H, Padmakumar JP, Isabella VM, Voigt CA. Cell Syst. 2023 Jun 21;14(6):512-524.e12. doi: 10.1016/j.cels.2023.05.004. PubMed 37348465.
Backbone
  Vector backbone: R6K
  Vector type: Bacterial Expression
Growth in bacteria
  Bacterial resistance: Chloramphenicol, 25 μg/mL
  Growth temperature: 37°C
  Growth strain: Pir1
  Copy number: Low Copy
Gene/Insert
  Gene/Insert name: J23101-RiboJ00-B0034-YFP
  Species: Synthetic
  Cloning method: Gibson Cloning
Terms and licenses: Academic/Nonprofit Terms; Industry Terms: Not Available to Industry
How to cite: pAJT430 was a gift from Christopher Voigt (Addgene plasmid # 202291 ; http://n2t.net/addgene:202291 ; RRID:Addgene_202291)
