[The description below was written by a language model from this plasmid's Addgene catalogue record and pLannotate feature annotations shown in this document.]
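Description:
pAJT430 is a small (about 3 kb) bacterial integration plasmid built on an R6K backbone. Its only replication origin is the R6K γ ori, which fires only when the pi initiator protein is supplied in trans, so the plasmid is maintained at low copy in pir+ hosts such as Pir1 and behaves as a non-replicating "suicide" vector elsewhere. Selection is by chloramphenicol, through a cat gene driven by its own promoter and followed by a lambda t0 terminator. An incP oriT is also annotated, which would allow conjugative transfer from a suitable donor strain.

The payload is the synthetic cassette J23101-RiboJ00-B0034-YFP: a constitutive Anderson-series promoter, a self-cleaving ribozyme insulator that trims the 5' leader to make expression independent of promoter context, a standard ribosome binding site, and a yellow fluorescent protein reporter. The automated annotation labels the promoter as a J23119 fragment and the ribozyme as the sTRSV hammerhead. These are most likely close-match calls for the J23101 promoter and the RiboJ-type insulator named in the catalogue entry. The reporter is annotated as EYFP.

The stated purpose is an RPU (relative promoter unit) integration plasmid for the landing pad designated LPattB7. It places the reference promoter-YFP standard at a genomic landing pad so that the outputs of other promoters or genetic circuits can be normalised to it, in the context of engineered Escherichia coli Nissle work. The attachment site expected to mediate integration is not annotated in the feature table, and the record does not name the integrase. A single FRT site lies between the marker and the reporter cassette. It may allow FLP-mediated removal of backbone sequence after integration, though the record does not say so.
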