Features (pLannotate 1.2.2; 11 found; start..end, strand, type, name):
    265..653     -  rep_origin     R6K γ ori: γ replication origin from E. coli plasmid R6K; requires the R6K initiator protein pi for replication
    697..805     -  oriT           oriT: incP origin of transfer
    965..999     -  terminator     lambda t0 terminator: minimal transcription terminator from phage lambda (Scholtissek and Grosse, 1987)
   1060..1719    -  CDS            CmR: chloramphenicol acetyltransferase; cat; confers resistance to chloramphenicol
   1720..1822    -  promoter       cat promoter: promoter of the E. coli cat gene encoding chloramphenicol acetyltransferase
   1866..1891    -  promoter       AmpR promoter (fragment): bla
   1939..1986    +  protein_bind   FRT: FLP-mediated recombination occurs in the 8-bp core sequence TCTAGAAA (Turan and Bode, 2011). FLP recombinase from the Saccharomyces cerevisiae 2μ plasmid
   2033..2049    +  misc_feature   bom (fragment): basis of mobility region from pBR322
   2091..2122    +  promoter       J23119 promoter (fragment): bacterial promoter (Registry of Standard Biological Parts BBa J23119)
   2129..2178    +  misc_RNA       sTRSV HHRz: hammerhead ribozyme from the tobacco ringspot virus satellite RNA (Khvorova et al., 2003)
   2228..2947    +  CDS            EYFP: enhanced YFP mammalian codon-optimized
>Addgene plasmid #202291 | pAJT430 | addgene full sequence | sequence record 408078 | Addgene NGS Result
CCTAACCTTAACTTTTACGCAGGTTCAGCTTGGAAACACAGAAAAAAGCCCGCACCTGACAGTGCGGGCT
TTTTTTTTCGACCAAAGGCTCGGTACCAAATTCCAGAAAAGACACCCGAAAGGGTGTTTTTTCGTTTTGG
TCCAGGCGGTAATACGGTTATCCACAGAATCCGGGGATAACGCAGGAAAGAACATGTTAGCAAAAGGCCA
GCAAAAGGCCAGGAACCGTAAAAATGATTCGCACGGGCCCATGGCTAATTCCCATGTCAGCCGTTAAGTG
TTCCTGTGTCACTCAAAATTGCTTTGAGAGGCTCTAAGGGCTTCTCAGTGCGTTACATCCCTGGCTTGTT
GTCCACAACCGTTAAACCTTAAAAGCTTTAAAAGCCTTATATATTCTTTTTTTTCTTATAAAACTTAAAA
CCTTAGAGGCTATTTAAGTTGCTGATTTATATTAATTTTATTGTTCAAACATGAGAGCTTAGTACGTGAA
ACATGAGAGCTTAGTACGTTAGCCATGAGAGCTTAGTACGTTAGCCATGAGGGTTTAGTTCGTTAAACAT
GAGAGCTTAGTACGTTAAACATGAGAGCTTAGTACGTGAAACATGAGAGCTTAGTACGTACTATCAACAG
GTTGAACTGCTGATCTTCAGATCCTCTACGCCGGACGCATCGTGGCCGGATCTTCTTGTAGCTTATCGGC
CAGCCTCGCAGAGCAGGATTCCCGTTGAGCACCGCCAGGTGCGAATAAGGGACAGTGAAGAAGGAACACC
CGCTCGCGGGTGGGCCTACTTCACCTATCCTGCCCGGCTGACGCCGTTGGATACACCAAGGAAAGTCTAC
ACGAACCCTTTGGCAAAATCCTGTATATCGTGCGAAAAAGGATGGATATACCGAAAAAATCGCTATAATG
ACCCCGAAGCAGGGTTATGCAGCGGAAAGTATACCTTAAGCTTGGATTCTCACCATAAAAAACGCCCGGC
GGCAACCGAGCGTTCTGAACAAATCCAGATGGAGTTCTGAGGTCATTACTGGATCTATCAACAGGAGTCC
AAGCGAGCTTTACGCCCCGCCCTGCCACTCATCGCAGTACTGTTGTAATTCATTAAGCATTCTGCCGACA
TGGAAGCCATCACAAACGGCATGATGAACCTGAATCGCCAGCGGCATCAGCACCTTGTCGCCTTGCGTAT
AATATTTGCCCATGGTGAAAACGGGGGCGAAGAAGTTGTCCATATTGGCCACGTTTAAATCAAAACTGGT
GAAACTCACCCAGGGATTGGCTGAGACGAAAAACATATTCTCAATAAACCCTTTAGGGAAATAGGCCAGG
TTTTCATCGTAACACGCCACATCTTGCGAATATATGTGTAGAAACTGCCGGAAATCGTCGTGGTATTCAC
TCCAGAGCGATGAAAACGTTTCAGTTTGCTCATGGAAAACGGTGTAACAAGGGTGAACACTATCCCATAT
CACCAGCTCACCGTCTTTCATTGCCATACGAAATTCCGGATGAGCATTCATCAGGCGGGCAAGAATGTGA
ATAAAGGCCGGATAAAACTTGTGCTTATTTTTCTTTACGGTATTTAAAAAGGCCGTAATATCCAGCTGAA
CGGTCTGGTTATAGGTACATTGAGCAACTGACTGAAATGCCTCAAAATGTTCTTTACGATGCCATTGGGA
TATATCAACGGTGGTATATCCAGTGATTTTTTTCTCCATTTTAGCTTCCTTAGCTCCTGAAAATCTCGAT
AACTCAAAAAATACGCCCGGTAGTGATCTTATTTCATTATGGTGAAAGTTGGAACCTCTTACGTGCCGAT
CAACGTCTCATTTTCGCCAATTTAAATCGTAATTATTGGGGACCCTGTATTTAGAAAAATAAACAAATAG
GCATGGTCTAAGAAACCATTATTATCATGACATTAACCTATAAAAATAGAAGTTCCTATTCCGAAGTTCC
TATTCTCTAGAAAGTATAGGAACTTCGGATCCGAATTCGAGCTCCGTCGACACTAGTGCGGCCGCACTCG
AGGGCATCAGAGCAGATTGGGAGCGACGTACGGTGGAAGCTTGATAAGTCCCTAACTTTTACAGCTAGCT
CAGTCCTAGGTATTATGCTAGCCTGAAGCTGTCACCGGATGTGCTTTCCGGTCTGATGAGTCCGTGAGGA
CGAAACAGCCTCTACAAATAATTTTGTTTAATACTAGAGAAAGAGGAGAAATACTAGATGGTGAGCAAGG
GCGAGGAGCTGTTCACCGGGGTGGTGCCCATCCTGGTCGAGCTGGACGGCGACGTAAACGGCCACAAGTT
CAGCGTGTCCGGCGAGGGCGAGGGCGATGCCACCTACGGCAAGCTGACCCTGAAGTTCATCTGCACCACA
GGCAAGCTGCCCGTGCCCTGGCCCACCCTCGTGACCACCTTCGGCTACGGCCTGCAATGCTTCGCCCGCT
ACCCCGACCACATGAAGCTGCACGACTTCTTCAAGTCCGCCATGCCCGAAGGCTACGTCCAGGAGCGCAC
CATCTTCTTCAAGGACGACGGCAACTACAAGACCCGCGCCGAGGTGAAGTTCGAGGGCGACACCCTGGTG
AACCGCATCGAGCTGAAGGGCATCGACTTCAAGGAGGACGGCAACATCCTGGGGCACAAGCTGGAGTACA
ACTACAACAGCCACAACGTCTATATCATGGCCGACAAGCAGAAGAACGGCATCAAGGTGAACTTCAAGAT
CCGCCACAACATCGAGGACGGCAGCGTGCAGCTCGCCGACCACTACCAGCAGAACACCCCAATCGGCGAC
GGCCCCGTGCTGCTGCCCGACAACCACTACCTTAGCTACCAGTCCGCCCTGAGCAAAGACCCCAACGAGA
AGCGCGATCACATGGTCCTGCTGGAGTTCGTGACCGCCGCCGGGATCACTCTCGGCATGGACGAGCTGTA
CAAGTAAGCTTGTGTTATAAACCTGTGTGAGAGTTAAGTTTACATG
